Addgene plasmid #115864: pAPM-D4 miR30-TRIM28 ts3
Purpose: TRIM28 knockdown
Depositing lab: Jeremy Luban. Depositing organization: University of Massachusetts, Worcester. Publication: Primate immunodeficiency virus proteins Vpx and Vpr counteract transcriptional repression of proviruses by the HUSH complex. Yurkovetskiy L, Guney MH, Kim K, Goh SL, McCauley S, Dauphin A, Diehl WE, Luban J. Nat Microbiol. 2018 Dec;3(12):1354-1361. doi: 10.1038/s41564-018-0256-x. Epub 2018 Oct 8. PubMed 30297740.
Backbone
  Vector backbone: pAPM-D4-mir30
  Vector type: Lentiviral
  Selectable markers: Puromycin
Growth in bacteria
  Bacterial resistance: Ampicillin, 100 μg/mL
  Growth temperature: 30°C
  Growth strain: NEB Stable
  Copy number: High Copy
Gene/Insert
  Gene/Insert name: TRIM28 shRNA
  gRNA/shRNA sequence: TGAGTAGGGATCATCTCCT
  Species: H. sapiens (human)
  Entrez Gene: TRIM28 (a.k.a. KAP1, PPP1R157, RNF96, TF1B, TIF1B, TIF1beta)
  Promoter: SFFV
  Cloning method: Restriction Enzyme; 5′ cloning site Unknown (unknown if destroyed); 3′ cloning site Unknown (unknown if destroyed)
Terms and licenses: Academic/Nonprofit Terms; Industry Terms: Not Available to Industry
Depositor comments: PuroR . Please visit https://www.biorxiv.org/content/early/2018/04/03/293001 for bioRxiv preprint.
How to cite: pAPM-D4 miR30-TRIM28 ts3 was a gift from Jeremy Luban (Addgene plasmid # 115864 ; http://n2t.net/addgene:115864 ; RRID:Addgene_115864)
