[The description below was written by a language model from this plasmid's Addgene catalogue record and pLannotate feature annotations shown in this document.]
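Description:
pAPM-D4 miR30-TRIM28 ts3 is an HIV-1-based lentiviral knockdown vector, built on the pAPM-D4-mir30 backbone, that delivers a microRNA-embedded shRNA against human TRIM28 (also known as KAP1 or TIF1β). In bacteria it is maintained through a high-copy ColE1/pUC-type origin and an ampicillin resistance gene (β-lactamase) driven by its own promoter. The annotated sequence is about 6.3 kb.

The transfer cassette begins with a CMV enhancer/promoter placed upstream of a truncated HIV-1 5' LTR, an arrangement that typically lets the genomic RNA be transcribed in packaging cells without Tat. An SV40 enhancer/early promoter is also annotated just upstream. This is followed by the Ψ packaging signal with an adjoining gag fragment, the Rev response element for Rev-dependent nuclear export of the unspliced genome, and the cPPT/CTS, which aids nuclear import of the reverse-transcribed DNA. A second truncated LTR closes the viral unit; the table labels it as a 5' LTR, but its position is that of the 3' LTR.

Between these elements, the spleen focus-forming virus (SFFV) LTR promoter drives a single Pol II transcript. It encodes puromycin N-acetyltransferase (pac), followed by the shRNA hairpin, which lies between 5' and 3' miR-30a flanking sequences. The hairpin is processed through the endogenous microRNA pathway, and because it shares a transcript with the puromycin marker, drug selection enriches for cells that express the knockdown RNA. The "ts3" in the name presumably marks one of several target sites, though the record does not say so. The stated purpose is TRIM28 knockdown, and the associated work examined transcriptional repression of proviruses by the HUSH complex and its counteraction by the primate lentiviral proteins Vpx and Vpr.
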