Features (pLannotate 1.2.2; 19 found; start..end, strand, type, name):
     69..398     +  promoter       SV40 promoter: SV40 enhancer and early promoter
    410..789     +  enhancer       CMV enhancer: human cytomegalovirus immediate early enhancer
    790..989     +  promoter       CMV promoter: human cytomegalovirus (CMV) immediate early promoter
   1007..1187    +  LTR            5' LTR (truncated): truncated 5' long terminal repeat (LTR) from HIV-1
   1234..1359    +  misc_feature   HIV-1 Ψ: packaging signal of human immunodeficiency virus type 1
   1343..1681    +  CDS            HIV-1 gag (fragment): gag protein from human immunodeficiency virus 1; gag
   1856..2089    +  misc_feature   RRE: The Rev response element (RRE) of HIV-1 allows for Rev-dependent mRNA export from the nucleus to the cytoplasm.
   2466..2566    +  CDS            Rev (fragment): human immunodeficiency virus 1 (HIV-1) Rev protein; rev; enhances nuclear export of unspliced and incompletely spliced viral mRNAs
   2616..2733    +  misc_feature   cPPT/CTS: central polypurine tract and central termination sequence of HIV-1
   2870..3277    +  promoter       SFFV promoter: spleen focus-forming virus long terminal repeat (LTR) promoter
   3298..3894    +  CDS            pac: PUAC_STRAD - Protein predicted: Swiss-Prot protein existence level 4. Detoxification of puromycin. From Streptomyces alboniger.
   3919..3964    +  ncRNA          5' miR-30a (fragment): sequence upstream of the 71-nt precursor of the human miR-30a microRNA (Zeng et al., 2002) miRNA
   4034..4059    +  ncRNA          3' miR-30a (fragment): sequence downstream of the 71-nt precursor of the human miR-30a microRNA (Zeng et al., 2002) miRNA
   4089..4108    +  misc_feature   cPPT/CTS (fragment): central polypurine tract and central termination sequence of HIV-1
   4140..4320    +  LTR            5' LTR (truncated): truncated 5' long terminal repeat (LTR) from HIV-1
   4391..4979    -  rep_origin     ori: high-copy-number ColE1/pMB1/pBR322/pUC origin of replication
   5150..6010    -  CDS            AmpR: β-lactamase; bla; confers resistance to ampicillin, carbenicillin, and related antibiotics
   6011..6115    -  promoter       AmpR promoter: bla
   6174..6226    -  misc_feature   bom (fragment): basis of mobility region from pBR322
>Addgene plasmid #115864 | pAPM-D4 miR30-TRIM28 ts3 | addgene full sequence | sequence record 232765 | Addgene NGS Result
AATCTGCTTAGGGTTAGGCGTTTTGCGCTGCTTCGCGATGTACGGGCCAGATATACGCGCTGTGGAATGT
GTGTCAGTTAGGGTGTGGAAAGTCCCCAGGCTCCCCAGCAGGCAGAAGTATGCAAAGCATGCATCTCAAT
TAGTCAGCAACCAGGTGTGGAAAGTCCCCAGGCTCCCCAGCAGGCAGAAGTATGCAAAGCATGCATCTCA
ATTAGTCAGCAACCATAGTCCCGCCCCTAACTCCGCCCATCCCGCCCCTAACTCCGCCCAGTTCCGCCCA
TTCTCCGCCCCATGGCTGACTAATTTTTTTTATTTATGCAGAGGCCGAGGCCGCCTCTGCCTCTGAGCTA
TTCCAGAAGTAGTGAGGAGGCTTTTTTGGAGGCCTAGGCTTTTGCAAAAAGCTCGCGTTGACATTGATTA
TTGACTAGTTATTAATAGTAATCAATTACGGGGTCATTAGTTCATAGCCCATATATGGAGTTCCGCGTTA
CATAACTTACGGTAAATGGCCCGCCTGGCTGACCGCCCAACGACCCCCGCCCATTGACGTCAATAATGAC
GTATGTTCCCATAGTAACGCCAATAGGGACTTTCCATTGACGTCAATGGGTGGAGTATTTACGGTAAACT
GCCCACTTGGCAGTACATCAAGTGTATCATATGCCAAGTACGCCCCCTATTGACGTCAATGACGGTAAAT
GGCCCGCCTGGCATTATGCCCAGTACATGACCTTATGGGACTTTCCTACTTGGCAGTACATCTACGTATT
AGTCATCGCTATTACCATGGTGATGCGGTTTTGGCAGTACATCAATGGGCGTGGATAGCGGTTTGACTCA
CGGGGATTTCCAAGTCTCCACCCCATTGACGTCAATGGGAGTTTGTTTTGGCACCAAAATCAACGGGACT
TTCCAAAATGTCGTAACAACTCCGCCCCATTGACGCAAATGGGCGGTAGGCGTGTACGGTGGGAGGTCTA
TATAAGCAGCGCGTTTTGCCTGTACTGGGTCTCTCTGGTTAGACCAGATCTGAGCCTGGGAGCTCTCTGG
CTAACTAGGGAACCCACTGCTTAAGCCTCAATAAAGCTTGCCTTGAGTGCTTCAAGTAGTGTGTGCCCGT
CTGTTGTGTGACTCTGGTAACTAGAGATCCCTCAGACCCTTTTAGTCAGTGTGGAAAATCTCTAGCAGTG
GCGCCCGAACAGGGACTTGAAAGCGAAAGGGAAACCAGAGGAGCTCTCTCGACGCAGGACTCGGCTTGCT
GAAGCGCGCACGGCAAGAGGCGAGGGGCGGCGACTGGTGAGTACGCCAAAAATTTTGACTAGCGGAGGCT
AGAAGGAGAGAGATGGGTGCGAGAGCGTCAGTATTAAGCGGGGGAGAATTAGATCGCGATGGGAAAAAAT
TCGGTTAAGGCCAGGGGGAAAGAAAAAATATAAATTAAAACATATAGTATGGGCAAGCAGGGAGCTAGAA
CGATTCGCAGTTAATCCTGGCCTGTTAGAAACATCAGAAGGCTGTAGACAAATACTGGGACAGCTACAAC
CATCCCTTCAGACAGGATCAGAAGAACTTAGATCATTATATAATACAGTAGCAACCCTCTATTGTGTGCA
TCAAAGGATAGAGATAAAAGACACCAAGGAAGCTTTAGACAAGATAGAGGAAGAGCAAAACAAAAGTAAG
ACCACCGCACAGCAAGCGGCCGGCCGCTGATCTTCAGACCTGGAGGAGGAGATATGAGGGACAATTGGAG
AAGTGAATTATATAAATATAAAGTAGTAAAAATTGAACCATTAGGAGTAGCACCCACCAAGGCAAAGAGA
AGAGTGGTGCAGAGAGAAAAAAGAGCAGTGGGAATAGGAGCTTTGTTCCTTGGGTTCTTGGGAGCAGCAG
GAAGCACTATGGGCGCAGCGTCAATGACGCTGACGGTACAGGCCAGACAATTATTGTCTGGTATAGTGCA
GCAGCAGAACAATTTGCTGAGGGCTATTGAGGCGCAACAGCATCTGTTGCAACTCACAGTCTGGGGCATC
AAGCAGCTCCAGGCAAGAATCCTGGCTGTGGAAAGATACCTAAAGGATCAACAGCTCCTGGGGATTTGGG
GTTGCTCTGGAAAACTCATTTGCACCACTGCTGTGCCTTGGAATGCTAGTTGGAGTAATAAATCTCTGGA
ACAGATTTGGAATCACACGACCTGGATGGAGTGGGACAGAGAAATTAACAATTACACAAGCTTAATACAC
TCCTTAATTGAAGAATCGCAAAACCAGCAAGAAAAGAATGAACAAGAATTATTGGAATTAGATAAATGGG
CAAGTTTGTGGAATTGGTTTAACATAACAAATTGGCTGTGGTATATAAAATTATTCATAATGATAGTAGG
AGGCTTGGTAGGTTTAAGAATAGTTTTTGCTGTACTTTCTATAGTGAATAGAGTTAGGCAGGGATATTCA
CCATTATCGTTTCAGACCCACCTCCCAACCCCGAGGGGACCCGACAGGCCCGAAGGAATAGAAGAAGAAG
GTGGAGAGAGAGACAGAGACAGATCCATTCGATTAGTGAACGGATCGGCACTGCGTGCGCCAATTCTGCA
GACAAATGGCAGTATTCATCCACAATTTTAAAAGAAAAGGGGGGATTGGGGGGTACAGTGCAGGGGAAAG
AATAGTAGACATAATAGCAACAGACATACAAACTAAAGAATTACAAAAACAAATTACAAAAATTCAAAAT
TTTCGGGTTTATTACAGGGACAGCAGAGATCCAGTTTGGTTAATTAACTGCAGCCCCGATAAAATAAAAG
ATTTTATTTAGTCTCCAGAAAAAGGGGGGAATGAAAGACCCCACCTGTAGGTTTGGCAAGCTAGCTGCAG
TAACGCCATTTTGCAAGGCATGGAAAAATACCAAACCAAGAATAGAGAAGTTCAGATCAAGGGCGGGTAC
ATGAAAATAGCTAACGTTGGGCCAAACAGGATATCTGCGGTGAGCAGTTTCGGCCCCGGCCCGGGGCCAA
GAACAGATGGTCACCGCAGTTTCGGCCCCGGCCCGAGGCCAAGAACAGATGGTCCCCAGATATGGCCCAA
CCCTCAGCAGTTTCTTAAGACCCATCAGATGTTTCCAGGCTCCCCCAAGGACCTGAAATGACCCTGCGCC
TTATTTGAATTAACCAATCAGCCTGCTTCTCGCTTCTGTTCGCGCGCTTCTGCTTCCCGAGCTCTATAAA
AGAGCTCACAACCCCTCACTCGGCGCGCCAGTCCTCCGACAGACTGAGTCGCCCGGGGGTCTAGAACGCG
TGCCGCCATGACCGAATACAAACCTACCGTGAGGCTGGCTACAAGAGATGATGTCCCAAGGGCTGTGAGA
ACACTGGCCGCCGCTTTTGCCGATTACCCTGCCACACGCCACACTGTGGACCCAGATCGGCATATCGAGA
GAGTGACTGAGCTGCAGGAACTGTTCCTGACCCGAGTGGGCCTGGACATTGGGAAGGTCTGGGTCGCAGA
CGATGGAGCAGCTGTGGCTGTCTGGACCACACCAGAGAGCGTGGAAGCCGGAGCTGTCTTTGCAGAGATC
GGCCCTAGAATGGCAGAACTGAGCGGCTCCAGGCTGGCAGCACAGCAGCAGATGGAGGGACTGCTGGCCC
CACACAGGCCTAAGGAACCAGCATGGTTCCTGGCTACCGTGGGGGTCTCTCCTGACCATCAGGGCAAAGG
ACTGGGAAGTGCTGTGGTCCTGCCAGGAGTGGAGGCTGCAGAACGAGCTGGAGTCCCTGCATTTCTGGAG
ACCTCTGCTCCACGAAACCTGCCCTTCTATGAACGGCTGGGCTTTACTGTGACCGCAGATGTGGAGGTCC
CCGAAGGACCTAGGACCTGGTGCATGACACGCAAACCCGGCGCCTGAGCGATCGCCGCGGCCGCCTTCTT
AACCCAACAGAAGGCTCGAGAAGGTATATTGCTGTTGACAGTGAGCGACAGGAGATGATCCCTACTCAAT
AGTGAAGCCACAGATGTATTGAGTAGGGATCATCTCCTGATGCCTACTGCCTCGGACTTCAAGGGGCTAG
AATTCGGCAGCTGTAGATCTTAGCCACTTTTTAAAAGAAAAGGGGGGACTGGAAGGGCTAACTGCATCCG
GACTGTACTGGGTCTCTCTGGTTAGACCAGATCTGAGCCTGGGAGCTCTCTGGCTAACTAGGGAACCCAC
TGCTTAAGCCTCAATAAAGCTTGCCTTGAGTGCTTCAAGTAGTGTGTGCCCGTCTGTTGTGTGACTCTGG
TAACTAGAGATCCCTCAGACCCTTTTAGTCAGTGTGGAAAATCTCTAGCAGGGCCCGTTTCATGTGAGCA
AAAGGCCAGCAAAAGGCCAGGAACCGTAAAAAGGCCGCGTTGCTGGCGTTTTTCCATAGGCTCCGCCCCC
CTGACGAGCATCACAAAAATCGACGCTCAAGTCAGAGGTGGCGAAACCCGACAGGACTATAAAGATACCA
GGCGTTTCCCCCTGGAAGCTCCCTCGTGCGCTCTCCTGTTCCGACCCTGCCGCTTACCGGATACCTGTCC
GCCTTTCTCCCTTCGGGAAGCGTGGCGCTTTCTCATAGCTCACGCTGTAGGTATCTCAGTTCGGTGTAGG
TCGTTCGCTCCAAGCTGGGCTGTGTGCACGAACCCCCCGTTCAGCCCGACCGCTGCGCCTTATCCGGTAA
CTATCGTCTTGAGTCCAACCCGGTAAGACACGACTTATCGCCACTGGCAGCAGCCACTGGTAACAGGATT
AGCAGAGCGAGGTATGTAGGCGGTGCTACAGAGTTCTTGAAGTGGTGGCCTAACTACGGCTACACTAGAA
GAACAGTATTTGGTATCTGCGCTCTGCTGAAGCCAGTTACCTTCGGAAAAAGAGTTGGTAGCTCTTGATC
CGGCAAACAAACCACCGCTGGTAGCGGTGGTTTTTTTGTTTGCAAGCAGCAGATTACGCGCAGAAAAAAA
GGATCTCAAGAAGATCCTTTGATCTTTTCTACGGGGTCTGACGCTCAGTGGAACGAAAACTCACGTTAAG
GGATTTTGGTCATGAGATTATCAAAAAGGATCTTCACCTAGATCCTTTTAAATTAAAAATGAAGTTTTAA
ATCAATCTAAAGTATATATGAGTAAACTTGGTCTGACAGTTACCAATGCTTAATCAGTGAGGCACCTATC
TCAGCGATCTGTCTATTTCGTTCATCCATAGTTGCCTGACTCCCCGTCGTGTAGATAACTACGATACGGG
AGGGCTTACCATCTGGCCCCAGTGCTGCAATGATACCGCGAGACCCACGCTCACCGGCTCCAGATTTATC
AGCAATAAACCAGCCAGCCGGAAGGGCCGAGCGCAGAAGTGGTCCTGCAACTTTATCCGCCTCCATCCAG
TCTATTAATTGTTGCCGGGAAGCTAGAGTAAGTAGTTCGCCAGTTAATAGTTTGCGCAACGTTGTTGCCA
TTGCTACAGGCATCGTGGTGTCACGCTCGTCGTTTGGTATGGCTTCATTCAGCTCCGGTTCCCAACGATC
AAGGCGAGTTACATGATCCCCCATGTTGTGCAAAAAAGCGGTTAGCTCCTTCGGTCCTCCGATCGTTGTC
AGAAGTAAGTTGGCCGCAGTGTTATCACTCATGGTTATGGCAGCACTGCATAATTCTCTTACTGTCATGC
CATCCGTAAGATGCTTTTCTGTGACTGGTGAGTACTCAACCAAGTCATTCTGAGAATAGTGTATGCGGCG
ACCGAGTTGCTCTTGCCCGGCGTCAATACGGGATAATACCGCGCCACATAGCAGAACTTTAAAAGTGCTC
ATCATTGGAAAACGTTCTTCGGGGCGAAAACTCTCAAGGATCTTACCGCTGTTGAGATCCAGTTCGATGT
AACCCACTCGTGCACCCAACTGATCTTCAGCATCTTTTACTTTCACCAGCGTTTCTGGGTGAGCAAAAAC
AGGAAGGCAAAATGCCGCAAAAAAGGGAATAAGGGCGACACGGAAATGTTGAATACTCATACTCTTCCTT
TTTCAATATTATTGAAGCATTTATCAGGGTTATTGTCTCATGAGCGGATACATATTTGAATGTATTTAGA
AAAATAAACAAATAGGGGTTCCGCGCACATTTCCCCGAAAAGTGCCACCTGACGTCGACGGATCGGGAGA
TCTCCCGATCCCCTATGGTGCACTCTCAGTACAATCTGCTCTGATGCCGCATAGTTAAGCCAGTATCTGC
TCCCTGCTTGTGTGTTGGAGGTCGCTGAGTAGTGCGCGAGCAAAATTTAAGCTACAACAAGGCAAGGCTT
GACCGACAATTGCATGAAG
